Addgene plasmid #123872: MTK7_004
Purpose: Encodes the 3rd gen. 3' HIV LTR cassette as a type 7 part to be used in the MTK system
Depositing lab: Hana El-Samad. Depositing organization: University of California, San Francisco (UCSF). Publication: A Toolkit for Rapid Modular Construction of Biological Circuits in Mammalian Cells. Fonseca JP, Bonny AR, Kumar GR, Ng AH, Town J, Wu QC, Aslankoohi E, Chen SY, Dods G, Harrigan P, Osimiri LC, Kistler AL, El-Samad H. ACS Synth Biol. 2019 Nov 15;8(11):2593-2606. doi: 10.1021/acssynbio.9b00322. Epub 2019 Nov 5. PubMed 31686495.
Backbone
  Vector backbone: MTK0_027
  Vector type: Mammalian Expression
Growth in bacteria
  Bacterial resistance: Chloramphenicol, 25 μg/mL
  Growth temperature: 37°C
  Growth strain: DH5alpha
  Copy number: Unknown
Gene/Insert
  Gene/Insert name: 3' HIV LTR (3rd gen.)
  Species: Synthetic
  Cloning method: Restriction Enzyme; 5′ cloning site unknown (unknown if destroyed); 3′ cloning site unknown (unknown if destroyed)
Terms and licenses: Academic/Nonprofit Terms; Industry Terms: Not Available to Industry
Depositor comments: Type 7 parts can be components of the destination backbone such as locus upstream homology arms, resistance cassette, recognition sites, and nuclear marker in the MTK Please visit https://www.biorxiv.org/content/10.1101/506188v2 for BioRxiv preprint
How to cite: MTK7_004 was a gift from Hana El-Samad (Addgene plasmid # 123872 ; http://n2t.net/addgene:123872 ; RRID:Addgene_123872)
