[The description below was written by a language model from this plasmid's Addgene catalogue record and pLannotate feature annotations shown in this document.]
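Description:
MTK7_004 is a small (about 2.3 kb) part-storage plasmid from the Mammalian Toolkit (MTK), a modular hierarchical cloning system for assembling genetic circuits for mammalian cells. It is built on the MTK0_027 part-entry backbone and is catalogued as a mammalian expression vector, although on its own it carries no expression unit. It serves as a donor of a single standardized part. In bacteria it is maintained through a high-copy ColE1/pUC-type origin and selected with chloramphenicol, using a cat gene driven by its native promoter and followed by a phage lambda t0 terminator.

The payload is the third-generation 3' HIV LTR cassette, formatted as a type 7 part. In the MTK scheme, type 7 positions hold components of the destination backbone, such as homology arms, resistance cassettes, recognition sites or markers. The annotated cassette begins with a short residual fragment of the HIV-1 nef reading frame, which commonly accompanies this region in lentiviral vectors. Next comes a U3-deleted, self-inactivating 3' LTR. After reverse transcription the U3 deletion is copied to the 5' LTR of the provirus, which silences LTR-driven transcription after integration and improves vector safety. Downstream lie an SV40 polyadenylation signal and a fragment of the SV40 origin of replication.

The part is intended to be combined with other MTK parts, presumably including a matching 5' LTR and packaging element, to build lentiviral transfer vectors that deliver assembled transcriptional units into mammalian cells. The record does not state the specific cloning sites or overhangs flanking the part.
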