Features (pLannotate 1.2.2; 8 found; start..end, strand, type, name):
     77..665     +  rep_origin     ori: high-copy-number ColE1/pMB1/pBR322/pUC origin of replication
    782..844     +  CDS            nef (fragment): NEF_HV1Z2 - Experimental evidence at protein level: Swiss-Prot protein existence level 1. Extracellular Nef protein targets CD4(+) T-lymphocytes for apoptosis by interacting with CXCR4 surface receptors. From Human immunodeficiency virus type 1 group M subtype D (isolate Z2/CDC-Z34) (HIV-1).
    846..1079    +  LTR            3' LTR (ΔU3): self-inactivating 3' long terminal repeat (LTR) from HIV-1
   1151..1272    +  polyA_signal   SV40 poly(A) signal: SV40 polyadenylation signal
   1312..1434    +  rep_origin     SV40 ori (fragment): SV40 origin of replication
   1452..1486    -  terminator     lambda t0 terminator: minimal transcription terminator from phage lambda (Scholtissek and Grosse, 1987)
   1560..2216    -  CDS            cat: CAT_ECOLX - Experimental evidence at protein level: Swiss-Prot protein existence level 1. This enzyme is an effector of chloramphenicol resistance in bacteria. From Escherichia coli. This protein is used as a marker in many commonly used cloning vectors, such as pACYC184.
   2217..2314    -  promoter       cat promoter: promoter of the E. coli cat gene encoding chloramphenicol acetyltransferase
>Addgene plasmid #123872 | MTK7_004 | addgene full sequence | sequence record 249822 | Addgene NGS Result
TCATGACCAAAATCCCTTAACGTGAGTTTTCGTTCCACTGAGCGTCAGACCCCGTAGAAAAGATCAAAGG
ATCTTCTTGAGATCCTTTTTTTCTGCGCGTAATCTGCTGCTTGCAAACAAAAAAACCACCGCTACCAGCG
GTGGTTTGTTTGCCGGATCAAGAGCTACCAACTCTTTTTCCGAAGGTAACTGGCTTCAGCAGAGCGCAGA
TACCAAATACTGTTCTTCTAGTGTAGCCGTAGTTAGGCCACCACTTCAAGAACTCTGTAGCACCGCCTAC
ATACCTCGCTCTGCTAATCCTGTTACCAGTGGCTGCTGCCAGTGGCGATAAGTCGTGTCTTACCGGGTTG
GACTCAAGACGATAGTTACCGGATAAGGCGCAGCGGTCGGGCTGAACGGGGGGTTCGTGCACACAGCCCA
GCTTGGAGCGAACGACCTACACCGAACTGAGATACCTACAGCGTGAGCTATGAGAAAGCGCCACGCTTCC
CGAAGGGAGAAAGGCGGACAGGTATCCGGTAAGCGGCAGGGTCGGAACAGGAGAGCGCACGAGGGAGCTT
CCAGGGGGAAACGCCTGGTATCTTTATAGTCCTGTCGGGTTTCGCCACCTCTGACTTGAGCGTCGATTTT
TGTGATGCTCGTCAGGGGGGCGGAGCCTATGGAAAAACGCCAGCAACGCGGCCTTTTTACGGTTCCTGGC
CTTTTGCTGGCCTTTTGCTCACATGTTCTTTCCTGCGTTATCCCCTGATTCTGTGGATAACCGTAGTCGG
TCTCAGAGTCTTTAAGACCAATGACTTACAAGGCAGCTGTAGATCTTAGCCACTTTTTAAAAGAAAAGGG
GGGACTGGAAGGGCTAGCTCACTCCCAACGAAGACAAGATCTGCTTTTTGCTTGTACTGGATCTCTCTGG
TTAGACCAGATCTGAGCCTGGGAGCTCTCTGGCTAACTAGGGAACCCACTGCTTAAGCCTCAATAAAGCT
TGCCTTGAGTGCTTCAAGTAGTGTGTGCCCGTCTGTTGTGTGACTCTGGTAACTAGAGATCCCTCAGACC
CTTTTAGTCAGTGTGGAAAATCTCTAGCAGTAGTAGTTCATGTCATCTTATTATTCAGTATTTATAACTT
GCAAAGAAATGAATATCAGAGAGTGAGAGGAACTTGTTTATTGCAGCTTATAATGGTTACAAATAAAGCA
ATAGCATCACAAATTTCACAAATAAAGCATTTTTTTCACTGCATTCTAGTTGTGGTTTGTCCAAACTCAT
CAATGTATCTTATCATGTCTGGCTCTAGCTATCCCGCCCCTAACTCCGCCCATCCCGCCCCTAACTCCGC
CCAGTTCCGCCCATTCTCCGCCCCATGGCTGACTAATTTTTTTTATTTATGCAGAGGCCGAGGCCGCCTC
GGCCTCTGAGCTATTCCAGAAGTAGTGAGGAGGCCCGATGAGACCAGACCAATAAAAAACGCCCGGCGGC
AACCGAGCGTTCTGAACAAATCCAGATGGAGTTCTGAGGTCATTACTGGATCTATCAACAGGAGTCCAAG
CGAGCTCGATATCAAATTACGCCCCGCCCTGCCACTCATCGCAGTACTGTTGTAATTCATTAAGCATTCT
GCCGACATGGAAGCCATCACAAACGGCATGATGAACCTGAATCGCCAGCGGCATCAGCACCTTGTCGCCT
TGCGTATAATATTTGCCCATGGTGAAAACGGGGGCGAAGAAGTTGTCCATATTGGCCACGTTTAAATCAA
AACTGGTGAAACTCACCCAGGGATTGGCTGAAACGAAAAACATATTCTCAATAAACCCTTTAGGGAAATA
GGCCAGGTTTTCACCGTAACACGCCACATCTTGCGAATATATGTGTAGAAACTGCCGGAAATCGTCGTGG
TATTCACTCCAGAGCGATGAAAACGTTTCAGTTTGCTCATGGAAAACGGTGTAACAAGGGTGAACACTAT
CCCATATCACCAGCTCACCGTCTTTCATTGCCATACGAAATTCCGGATGAGCATTCATCAGGCGGGCAAG
AATGTGAATAAAGGCCGGATAAAACTTGTGCTTATTTTTCTTTACGGTCTTTAAAAAGGCCGTAATATCC
AGCTGAACGGTCTGGTTATAGGTACATTGAGCAACTGACTGAAATGCCTCAAAATGTTCTTTACGATGCC
ATTGGGATATATCAACGGTGGTATATCCAGTGATTTTTTTCTCCATTTTAGCTTCCTTAGCTCCTGAAAA
TCTCGATAACTCAAAAAATACGCCCGGTAGTGATCTTATTTCATTATGGTGAAAGTTGGAACCTCTTACG
TGCCCGATCAA
